Addgene plasmid #188680: ipUSEPR-sg-Hs-PHGDH-6
Purpose: sgRNA
Depositing lab: Lewis Cantley. Depositing organization: Cornell University.
Backbone
  Vector backbone: pLenti
  Vector type: Lentiviral, CRISPR
Growth in bacteria
  Bacterial resistance: Ampicillin, 100 μg/mL
  Growth temperature: 30°C
  Growth strain: NEB Stable
  Copy number: High Copy
Gene/Insert
  Gene/Insert name: sgPHGDH
  gRNA/shRNA sequence: GCACTACGCCTGTACTGCAG
  Species: H. sapiens (human)
  Insert size (bp): 20
  Mutation: WT
  Entrez Gene: PHGDH (a.k.a. 3-PGDH, 3PGDH, HEL-S-113, NLS, NLS1, PDG, PGAD, PGD, PGDH, PHGDHD, SERA)
  Cloning method: Restriction Enzyme; 5′ cloning site Unknown (unknown if destroyed)
Terms and licenses: Academic/Nonprofit Terms; Industry Terms: Not Available to Industry
How to cite: ipUSEPR-sg-Hs-PHGDH-6 was a gift from Lewis Cantley (Addgene plasmid # 188680 ; http://n2t.net/addgene:188680 ; RRID:Addgene_188680)
