[The description below was written by a language model from this plasmid's Addgene catalogue record and pLannotate feature annotations shown in this document.]
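Description:
ipUSEPR-sg-Hs-PHGDH-6 is a lentiviral CRISPR guide-RNA vector built on a pLenti backbone (7,878 nt in the sequenced record) that delivers a single sgRNA against human PHGDH, the gene encoding phosphoglycerate dehydrogenase. In bacteria it is maintained through a high-copy ColE1/pUC-type origin and selected with ampicillin via the β-lactamase gene and its native promoter. The recorded use of a recombination-deficient strain is consistent with the repeated LTR sequences typical of lentiviral plasmids.

The viral portion is organised for packaging in producer cells. A CMV enhancer/promoter is placed upstream of a truncated HIV-1 5' LTR and presumably drives transcription of the genomic RNA. It is followed by the Ψ packaging signal with a gag fragment, the Rev response element for nuclear export of unspliced RNA, and the cPPT/CTS, which aids nuclear import of the provirus. A second truncated LTR, preceded by a nef fragment, closes the transfer cassette.

Between these elements, a human U6 RNA polymerase III promoter drives the 20-nt PHGDH-targeting spacer fused to a Streptococcus pyogenes Cas9 scaffold (annotated as a tracrRNA fragment). Downstream, an EF-1α core promoter expresses puromycin N-acetyltransferase followed by TagRFP. The element linking the two coding sequences is not annotated. A WPRE after them enhances transcript expression. No Cas9 is annotated, so the nuclease must be provided separately, for example from a Cas9-expressing cell line.

The record lists the purpose only as "sgRNA". The design suits stable transduction of human cells, with puromycin selection or red-fluorescence tracking of guide-bearing cells, to disrupt PHGDH.
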