Features (pLannotate 1.2.2; 21 found; start..end, strand, type, name):
     30..82      -  misc_feature   bom (fragment): basis of mobility region from pBR322
    237..616     +  enhancer       CMV enhancer: human cytomegalovirus immediate early enhancer
    617..816     +  promoter       CMV promoter: human cytomegalovirus (CMV) immediate early promoter
    834..1014    +  LTR            5' LTR (truncated): truncated 5' long terminal repeat (LTR) from HIV-1
   1061..1186    +  misc_feature   HIV-1 Ψ: packaging signal of human immunodeficiency virus type 1
   1170..1508    +  CDS            HIV-1 gag (fragment): gag protein from human immunodeficiency virus 1; gag
   1683..1916    +  misc_feature   RRE: The Rev response element (RRE) of HIV-1 allows for Rev-dependent mRNA export from the nucleus to the cytoplasm.
   2293..2393    +  CDS            Rev (fragment): human immunodeficiency virus 1 (HIV-1) Rev protein; rev; enhances nuclear export of unspliced and incompletely spliced viral mRNAs
   2443..2560    +  misc_feature   cPPT/CTS: central polypurine tract and central termination sequence of HIV-1
   2653..2893    +  promoter       U6 promoter: RNA polymerase III promoter for human U6 snRNA
   2940..3007    +  misc_RNA       tracrRNA (fragment): trans-activating CRISPR RNA for the Streptococcus pyogenes CRISPR/Cas9 system
   3069..3280    +  promoter       EF-1α core promoter: core promoter for human elongation factor EF-1α
   3331..3927    +  CDS            PuroR (fragment): puromycin N-acetyltransferase; pac from Streptomyces; confers resistance to puromycin
   4000..4713    +  CDS            TagRFP: monomeric derivative of red fluorescent protein from Entacmaea quadricolor (Merzlyak et al., 2007) mammalian codon-optimized
   4766..5354    +  misc_feature   WPRE: woodchuck hepatitis virus posttranscriptional regulatory element
   5355..5374    +  misc_feature   MCS (fragment): pBluescript multiple cloning site
   5376..5876    +  CDS            nef (fragment): NEF_HV1LA - Experimental evidence at protein level: Swiss-Prot protein existence level 1. Extracellular Nef protein targets CD4(+) T-lymphocytes for apoptosis by interacting with CXCR4 surface receptors. From Human immunodeficiency virus type 1 group M subtype B (isolate Lai) (HIV-1).
   5883..6063    +  LTR            5' LTR (truncated): truncated 5' long terminal repeat (LTR) from HIV-1
   6125..6713    -  rep_origin     ori: high-copy-number ColE1/pMB1/pBR322/pUC origin of replication
   6884..7744    -  CDS            AmpR: β-lactamase; bla; confers resistance to ampicillin, carbenicillin, and related antibiotics
   7745..7849    -  promoter       AmpR promoter: bla
>Addgene plasmid #188680 | ipUSEPR-sg-Hs-PHGDH-6 | addgene full sequence | sequence record 375044 | Addgene NGS Result
TCGACGGATCGGGAGATCTCCCGATCCCCTATGGTGCACTCTCAGTACAATCTGCTCTGATGCCGCATAG
TTAAGCCAGTATCTGCTCCCTGCTTGTGTGTTGGAGGTCGCTGAGTAGTGCGCGAGCAAAATTTAAGCTA
CAACAAGGCAAGGCTTGACCGACAATTGCATGAAGAATCTGCTTAGGGTTAGGCGTTTTGCGCTGCTTCG
CGATGTACGGGCCAGATATACGCGTTGACATTGATTATTGACTAGTTATTAATAGTAATCAATTACGGGG
TCATTAGTTCATAGCCCATATATGGAGTTCCGCGTTACATAACTTACGGTAAATGGCCCGCCTGGCTGAC
CGCCCAACGACCCCCGCCCATTGACGTCAATAATGACGTATGTTCCCATAGTAACGCCAATAGGGACTTT
CCATTGACGTCAATGGGTGGAGTATTTACGGTAAACTGCCCACTTGGCAGTACATCAAGTGTATCATATG
CCAAGTACGCCCCCTATTGACGTCAATGACGGTAAATGGCCCGCCTGGCATTATGCCCAGTACATGACCT
TATGGGACTTTCCTACTTGGCAGTACATCTACGTATTAGTCATCGCTATTACCATGGTGATGCGGTTTTG
GCAGTACATCAATGGGCGTGGATAGCGGTTTGACTCACGGGGATTTCCAAGTCTCCACCCCATTGACGTC
AATGGGAGTTTGTTTTGGCACCAAAATCAACGGGACTTTCCAAAATGTCGTAACAACTCCGCCCCATTGA
CGCAAATGGGCGGTAGGCGTGTACGGTGGGAGGTCTATATAAGCAGCGCGTTTTGCCTGTACTGGGTCTC
TCTGGTTAGACCAGATCTGAGCCTGGGAGCTCTCTGGCTAACTAGGGAACCCACTGCTTAAGCCTCAATA
AAGCTTGCCTTGAGTGCTTCAAGTAGTGTGTGCCCGTCTGTTGTGTGACTCTGGTAACTAGAGATCCCTC
AGACCCTTTTAGTCAGTGTGGAAAATCTCTAGCAGTGGCGCCCGAACAGGGACTTGAAAGCGAAAGGGAA
ACCAGAGGAGCTCTCTCGACGCAGGACTCGGCTTGCTGAAGCGCGCACGGCAAGAGGCGAGGGGCGGCGA
CTGGTGAGTACGCCAAAAATTTTGACTAGCGGAGGCTAGAAGGAGAGAGATGGGTGCGAGAGCGTCAGTA
TTAAGCGGGGGAGAATTAGATCGCGATGGGAAAAAATTCGGTTAAGGCCAGGGGGAAAGAAAAAATATAA
ATTAAAACATATAGTATGGGCAAGCAGGGAGCTAGAACGATTCGCAGTTAATCCTGGCCTGTTAGAAACA
TCAGAAGGCTGTAGACAAATACTGGGACAGCTACAACCATCCCTTCAGACAGGATCAGAAGAACTTAGAT
CATTATATAATACAGTAGCAACCCTCTATTGTGTGCATCAAAGGATAGAGATAAAAGACACCAAGGAAGC
TTTAGACAAGATAGAGGAAGAGCAAAACAAAAGTAAGACCACCGCACAGCAAGCGGCCGGCCGCTGATCT
TCAGACCTGGAGGAGGAGATATGAGGGACAATTGGAGAAGTGAATTATATAAATATAAAGTAGTAAAAAT
TGAACCATTAGGAGTAGCACCCACCAAGGCAAAGAGAAGAGTGGTGCAGAGAGAAAAAAGAGCAGTGGGA
ATAGGAGCTTTGTTCCTTGGGTTCTTGGGAGCAGCAGGAAGCACTATGGGCGCAGCGTCAATGACGCTGA
CGGTACAGGCCAGACAATTATTGTCTGGTATAGTGCAGCAGCAGAACAATTTGCTGAGGGCTATTGAGGC
GCAACAGCATCTGTTGCAACTCACAGTCTGGGGCATCAAGCAGCTCCAGGCAAGAATCCTGGCTGTGGAA
AGATACCTAAAGGATCAACAGCTCCTGGGGATTTGGGGTTGCTCTGGAAAACTCATTTGCACCACTGCTG
TGCCTTGGAATGCTAGTTGGAGTAATAAATCTCTGGAACAGATTTGGAATCACACGACCTGGATGGAGTG
GGACAGAGAAATTAACAATTACACAAGCTTAATACACTCCTTAATTGAAGAATCGCAAAACCAGCAAGAA
AAGAATGAACAAGAATTATTGGAATTAGATAAATGGGCAAGTTTGTGGAATTGGTTTAACATAACAAATT
GGCTGTGGTATATAAAATTATTCATAATGATAGTAGGAGGCTTGGTAGGTTTAAGAATAGTTTTTGCTGT
ACTTTCTATAGTGAATAGAGTTAGGCAGGGATATTCACCATTATCGTTTCAGACCCACCTCCCAACCCCG
AGGGGACCCGACAGGCCCGAAGGAATAGAAGAAGAAGGTGGAGAGAGAGACAGAGACAGATCCATTCGAT
TAGTGAACGGATCGGCACTGCGTGCGCCAATTCTGCAGACAAATGGCAGTATTCATCCACAATTTTAAAA
GAAAAGGGGGGATTGGGGGGTACAGTGCAGGGGAAAGAATAGTAGACATAATAGCAACAGACATACAAAC
TAAAGAATTACAAAAACAAATTACAAAAATTCAAAATTTTCGGGTTTATTACAGGGACAGCAGAGATCCA
GTTTGGTTAGTACCGGGCCCGGGTCGACTAGTGATCAGTGTGAGGGAGTGTAAAGCTGGTTTGAGGGCCT
ATTTCCCATGATTCCTTCATATTTGCATATACGATACAAGGCTGTTAGAGAGATAATTAGAATTAATTTG
ACTGTAAACACAAAGATATTAGTACAAAATACGTGACGTAGAAAGTAATAATTTCTTGGGTAGTTTGCAG
TTTTAAAATTATGTTTTAAAATGGACTATCATATGCTTACCGTAACTTGAAAGTATTTCGATTTCTTGGC
TTTATATATCTTGTGGAAAGGACGAAACACCGCACTACGCCTGTACTGCAGGTTTAAGAGCTATGCTGGA
AACAGCATAGCAAGTTTAAATAAGGCTAGTCCGTTATCAACTTGAAAAAGTGGCACCGAGTCGGTGCTTT
TTTAAACCGCTGTTCCTAGGAATCCCGAGGCCTTCGAGTGGCTCCGGTGCCCGTCAGTGGGCAGAGCGCA
CATCGCCCACAGTCCCCGAGAAGTTGGGGGGAGGGGTCGGCAATTGAACCGGTGCCTAGAGAAGGTGGCG
CGGGGTAAACTGGGAAAGTGATGTCGTGTACTGGCTCCGCCTTTTTCCCGAGGGTGGGGGAGAACCGTAT
ATAAGTGCAGTAGTCGCCGTGAACGTTCTTTTTCGCAACGGGTTTGCCGCCAGAACACAGGTGTCGTGAC
GCGGGACCCGACATTAGCGCTACAGCTTAAGCGGGCCACCATGACCGAGTACAAGCCCACGGTGCGCCTC
GCCACCCGCGACGACGTCCCCAGGGCCGTACGCACCCTCGCCGCCGCGTTCGCCGACTACCCCGCCACGC
GCCACACCGTCGATCCGGACCGCCACATCGAGCGGGTCACCGAGCTGCAAGAACTCTTCCTCACGCGCGT
CGGGCTCGACATCGGCAAGGTGTGGGTCGCGGACGACGGCGCCGCCGTGGCGGTCTGGACCACGCCGGAG
AGCGTCGAAGCGGGGGCGGTGTTCGCCGAGATCGGCCCGCGCATGGCCGAGTTGAGCGGTTCCCGGCTGG
CCGCGCAGCAACAGATGGAAGGCCTCCTGGCGCCGCACCGGCCCAAGGAGCCCGCGTGGTTCCTGGCCAC
CGTCGGAGTCTCGCCCGACCACCAGGGCAAGGGTCTGGGCAGCGCCGTCGTGCTCCCCGGAGTGGAGGCG
GCCGAGCGCGCCGGGGTGCCCGCCTTCCTGGAGACCTCCGCGCCCCGCAACCTCCCCTTCTACGAGCGGC
TCGGCTTCACCGTCACCGCCGACGTCGAGGTGCCCGAAGGACCGCGCACCTGGTGCATGACCCGCAAGCC
CGGTGCCGCTAGCGGCAGCGGCGCCACCAACTTCAGCCTGCTGAAGCAGGCCGGCGACGTGGAGGAGAAC
CCCGGCCCCATGGTGTCTAAGGGCGAAGAGCTGATTAAGGAGAACATGCACATGAAGCTGTATATGGAGG
GCACCGTGAACAACCACCACTTCAAGTGCACATCCGAGGGCGAAGGCAAGCCCTACGAGGGCACCCAGAC
CATGAGAATCAAGGTGGTCGAGGGCGGCCCTCTCCCCTTCGCCTTCGACATCCTGGCTACCAGCTTCATG
TACGGCAGCAGAACCTTCATCAACCACACCCAGGGCATCCCCGACTTCTTTAAGCAGTCCTTCCCTGAGG
GCTTCACATGGGAGAGAGTCACCACATACGAAGACGGGGGCGTGCTGACCGCTACCCAGGACACCAGCCT
CCAGGACGGCTGCCTCATCTACAACGTCAAGATCAGAGGGGTGAACTTCCCATCCAACGGCCCTGTGATG
CAGAAGAAAACACTCGGCTGGGAGGCCAACACCGAGATGCTGTACCCCGCTGACGGCGGCCTGGAAGGCA
GAAGCGACATGGCCCTGAAGCTCGTGGGCGGGGGCCACCTGATCTGCAACTTCAAGACCACATACAGATC
CAAGAAACCCGCTAAGAACCTCAAGATGCCCGGCGTCTACTATGTGGACCACAGACTGGAAAGAATCAAG
GAGGCCGACAAAGAGACCTACGTCGAGCAGCACGAGGTGGCTGTGGCCAGATACTGCGACCTCCCTAGCA
AACTGGGGCACAAACTTAATTGAAAACGTTGTTGTTTGGGGTTGAATTACTCTTCTAGACCGCGGCGCGC
CCGATAATCAACCTCTGGATTACAAAATTTGTGAAAGATTGACTGGTATTCTTAACTATGTTGCTCCTTT
TACGCTATGTGGATACGCTGCTTTAATGCCTTTGTATCATGCTATTGCTTCCCGTATGGCTTTCATTTTC
TCCTCCTTGTATAAATCCTGGTTGCTGTCTCTTTATGAGGAGTTGTGGCCCGTTGTCAGGCAACGTGGCG
TGGTGTGCACTGTGTTTGCTGACGCAACCCCCACTGGTTGGGGCATTGCCACCACCTGTCAGCTCCTTTC
CGGGACTTTCGCTTTCCCCCTCCCTATTGCCACGGCGGAACTCATCGCCGCCTGCCTTGCCCGCTGCTGG
ACAGGGGCTCGGCTGTTGGGCACTGACAATTCCGTGGTGTTGTCGGGGAAATCATCGTCCTTTCCTTGGC
TGCTCGCCTGTGTTGCCACCTGGATTCTGCGCGGGACGTCCTTCTGCTACGTCCCTTCGGCCCTCAATCC
AGCGGACCTTCCTTCCCGCGGCCTGCTGCCGGCTCTGCGGCCTCTTCCGCGTCTTCGCCTTCGCCCTCAG
ACGAGTCGGATCTCCCTTTGGGCCGCCTCCCCGCATCGATACCGTCGACCTCGATCGAGACCTAGAAAAA
CATGGAGCAATCACAAGTAGCAATACAGCAGCTACCAATGCTGATTGTGCCTGGCTAGAAGCACAAGAGG
AGGAGGAGGTGGGTTTTCCAGTCACACCTCAGGTACCTTTAAGACCAATGACTTACAAGGCAGCTGTAGA
TCTTAGCCACTTTTTAAAAGAAAAGGGGGGACTGGAAGGGCTAATTCACTCCCAACGAAGACAAGATATC
CTTGATCTGTGGATCTACCACACACAAGGCTACTTCCCTGATTGGCAGAACTACACACCAGGGCCAGGGA
TCAGATATCCACTGACCTTTGGATGGTGCTACAAGCTAGTACCAGTTGAGCAAGAGAAGGTAGAAGAAGC
CAATGAAGGAGAGAACACCCGCTTGTTACACCCTGTGAGCCTGCATGGGATGGATGACCCGGAGAGAGAA
GTATTAGAGTGGAGGTTTGACAGCCGCCTAGCATTTCATCACATGGCCCGAGAGCTGCATCCGGACTGTA
CTGGGTCTCTCTGGTTAGACCAGATCTGAGCCTGGGAGCTCTCTGGCTAACTAGGGAACCCACTGCTTAA
GCCTCAATAAAGCTTGCCTTGAGTGCTTCAAGTAGTGTGTGCCCGTCTGTTGTGTGACTCTGGTAACTAG
AGATCCCTCAGACCCTTTTAGTCAGTGTGGAAAATCTCTAGCAGCATGTGAGCAAAAGGCCAGCAAAAGG
CCAGGAACCGTAAAAAGGCCGCGTTGCTGGCGTTTTTCCATAGGCTCCGCCCCCCTGACGAGCATCACAA
AAATCGACGCTCAAGTCAGAGGTGGCGAAACCCGACAGGACTATAAAGATACCAGGCGTTTCCCCCTGGA
AGCTCCCTCGTGCGCTCTCCTGTTCCGACCCTGCCGCTTACCGGATACCTGTCCGCCTTTCTCCCTTCGG
GAAGCGTGGCGCTTTCTCATAGCTCACGCTGTAGGTATCTCAGTTCGGTGTAGGTCGTTCGCTCCAAGCT
GGGCTGTGTGCACGAACCCCCCGTTCAGCCCGACCGCTGCGCCTTATCCGGTAACTATCGTCTTGAGTCC
AACCCGGTAAGACACGACTTATCGCCACTGGCAGCAGCCACTGGTAACAGGATTAGCAGAGCGAGGTATG
TAGGCGGTGCTACAGAGTTCTTGAAGTGGTGGCCTAACTACGGCTACACTAGAAGAACAGTATTTGGTAT
CTGCGCTCTGCTGAAGCCAGTTACCTTCGGAAAAAGAGTTGGTAGCTCTTGATCCGGCAAACAAACCACC
GCTGGTAGCGGTGGTTTTTTTGTTTGCAAGCAGCAGATTACGCGCAGAAAAAAAGGATCTCAAGAAGATC
CTTTGATCTTTTCTACGGGGTCTGACGCTCAGTGGAACGAAAACTCACGTTAAGGGATTTTGGTCATGAG
ATTATCAAAAAGGATCTTCACCTAGATCCTTTTAAATTAAAAATGAAGTTTTAAATCAATCTAAAGTATA
TATGAGTAAACTTGGTCTGACAGTTACCAATGCTTAATCAGTGAGGCACCTATCTCAGCGATCTGTCTAT
TTCGTTCATCCATAGTTGCCTGACTCCCCGTCGTGTAGATAACTACGATACGGGAGGGCTTACCATCTGG
CCCCAGTGCTGCAATGATACCGCGAGACCCACGCTCACCGGCTCCAGATTTATCAGCAATAAACCAGCCA
GCCGGAAGGGCCGAGCGCAGAAGTGGTCCTGCAACTTTATCCGCCTCCATCCAGTCTATTAATTGTTGCC
GGGAAGCTAGAGTAAGTAGTTCGCCAGTTAATAGTTTGCGCAACGTTGTTGCCATTGCTACAGGCATCGT
GGTGTCACGCTCGTCGTTTGGTATGGCTTCATTCAGCTCCGGTTCCCAACGATCAAGGCGAGTTACATGA
TCCCCCATGTTGTGCAAAAAAGCGGTTAGCTCCTTCGGTCCTCCGATCGTTGTCAGAAGTAAGTTGGCCG
CAGTGTTATCACTCATGGTTATGGCAGCACTGCATAATTCTCTTACTGTCATGCCATCCGTAAGATGCTT
TTCTGTGACTGGTGAGTACTCAACCAAGTCATTCTGAGAATAGTGTATGCGGCGACCGAGTTGCTCTTGC
CCGGCGTCAATACGGGATAATACCGCGCCACATAGCAGAACTTTAAAAGTGCTCATCATTGGAAAACGTT
CTTCGGGGCGAAAACTCTCAAGGATCTTACCGCTGTTGAGATCCAGTTCGATGTAACCCACTCGTGCACC
CAACTGATCTTCAGCATCTTTTACTTTCACCAGCGTTTCTGGGTGAGCAAAAACAGGAAGGCAAAATGCC
GCAAAAAAGGGAATAAGGGCGACACGGAAATGTTGAATACTCATACTCTTCCTTTTTCAATATTATTGAA
GCATTTATCAGGGTTATTGTCTCATGAGCGGATACATATTTGAATGTATTTAGAAAAATAAACAAATAGG
GGTTCCGCGCACATTTCCCCGAAAAGTGCCACCTGACG
